Addgene plasmid #174170: EFSp-GFP-YAP (5SA)
Purpose: Lentiviral vector to constitutively express overactive YAP (5 LATS phosporylation sites mutated to Ala) under control of the EFS promoter.
Depositing lab: Rod Bremner. Depositing organization: Sinai Health System. Publication: Binary pan-cancer classes with distinct vulnerabilities defined by pro- or anti-cancer YAP/TEAD activity. Pearson JD, Huang K, Pacal M, McCurdy SR, Lu S, Aubry A, Yu T, Wadosky KM, Zhang L, Wang T, Gregorieff A, Ahmad M, Dimaras H, Langille E, Cole SPC, Monnier PP, Lok BH, Tsao MS, Akeno N, Schramek D, Wikenheiser-Brokamp KA, Knudsen ES, Witkiewicz AK, Wrana JL, Goodrich DW, Bremner R. Cancer Cell. 2021 Jul 13. pii: S1535-6108(21)00338-X. doi: 10.1016/j.ccell.2021.06.016. PubMed 34270926.
Backbone
  Vector backbone: pLKO.1
  Backbone size w/o insert (bp): 7900
  Total vector size (bp): 9416
  Modifications to backbone: U6-shRNA sequence was removed and the original human PGK promoter was replaced with the EFS promoter. Puromycin resistance gene was replaced with an IRES-GFP-T2A-puroR sequence.
  Vector type: Mammalian Expression, Lentiviral
  Selectable markers: Puromycin
Growth in bacteria
  Bacterial resistance: Ampicillin, 100 μg/mL
  Growth temperature: 37°C
  Growth strain: NEB Stable
  Growth instructions: Recommend TB over LB media.
  Copy number: High Copy
Gene/Insert
  Gene/Insert name: YAP (alt name: YAP1)
  Species: H. sapiens (human)
  Insert size (bp): 1584
  Mutation: Five LATS phosphorylation sites (S61, S109, S127, S164, S397) mutated to Alanine.
  Entrez Gene: YAP1 (a.k.a. COB1, YAP, YAP-1, YAP2, YAP65, YKI)
  Promoter: EFS
  Tag / fusion protein: 3x FLAG tag (N terminal on insert)
  Cloning method: Restriction Enzyme; 5′ cloning site BamHI (not destroyed); 3′ cloning site EcoRI (not destroyed)
  Sequencing primers: 5′ GAGAACCGTATATAAGTGCAGTAG
Resource information
  A portion of this plasmid was derived from a plasmid made by: Jeff Wrana
Terms and licenses: Academic/Nonprofit Terms; Industry Terms: Not Available to Industry
How to cite: EFSp-GFP-YAP (5SA) was a gift from Rod Bremner (Addgene plasmid # 174170 ; http://n2t.net/addgene:174170 ; RRID:Addgene_174170)
