[The description below was written by a language model from this plasmid's Addgene catalogue record and pLannotate feature annotations shown in this document.]
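Description:
EFSp-GFP-YAP (5SA) is a 9.4 kb lentiviral mammalian expression vector built on a modified pLKO.1 backbone, designed for constitutive expression of a hyperactive form of human YAP1. In the backbone, the U6-shRNA cassette was removed, the original human PGK promoter was replaced with the EFS (EF-1α core) promoter, and the puromycin gene was replaced with an IRES-GFP-T2A-puroR module; a short residual PGK promoter fragment is still annotated just downstream of EFS. The plasmid is propagated in E. coli as a high-copy construct through a ColE1/pUC-type origin with ampicillin resistance, and it also carries an f1 origin and an SV40 origin.

The viral portion has a third-generation, self-inactivating layout. An RSV promoter drives a truncated HIV-1 5' LTR, followed by the Ψ packaging signal with a gag fragment, the RRE for Rev-dependent nuclear export of the genomic RNA, and the cPPT/CTS. It ends in a ΔU3 3' LTR followed by an SV40 polyadenylation signal.

Between these elements, EFS drives a single transcript encoding N-terminally 3xFLAG-tagged YAP1. In this insert the five LATS phosphorylation sites (S61, S109, S127, S164, S397) are changed to alanine, which the record describes as making YAP overactive. A leftover attB2 site follows the coding sequence. An EMCV IRES then directs translation of EGFP and puromycin N-acetyltransferase; the record states they are joined by T2A, although the feature table does not annotate that peptide separately. Transduced cells can therefore be tracked by green fluorescence and selected with puromycin. The associated work concerns the pro- or anti-cancer activity of YAP/TEAD across tumour types.
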