Features (pLannotate 1.2.2; 30 found; start..end, strand, type, name):
      1..227     +  promoter       RSV promoter: Rous sarcoma virus enhancer/promoter
    228..408     +  LTR            5' LTR (truncated): truncated 5' long terminal repeat (LTR) from HIV-1
    455..580     +  misc_feature   HIV-1 Ψ: packaging signal of human immunodeficiency virus type 1
    564..927     +  CDS            HIV-1 gag (fragment): gag protein from human immunodeficiency virus 1; gag
   1073..1306    +  misc_feature   RRE: The Rev response element (RRE) of HIV-1 allows for Rev-dependent mRNA export from the nucleus to the cytoplasm.
   1683..1707    +  CDS            Rev (fragment): human immunodeficiency virus 1 (HIV-1) Rev protein; rev; enhances nuclear export of unspliced and incompletely spliced viral mRNAs
   1748..1865    +  misc_feature   cPPT/CTS: central polypurine tract and central termination sequence of HIV-1
   1935..2146    +  promoter       EF-1α core promoter: core promoter for human elongation factor EF-1α
   2148..2174    +  promoter       hPGK promoter (fragment): human phosphoglycerate kinase 1 promoter
   2194..2259    +  CDS            3xFLAG: three tandem FLAG® epitope tags, followed by an enterokinase cleavage site
   2260..3771    +  CDS            YAP1: YAP1_HUMAN - Also known as YAP65. Experimental evidence at protein level: Swiss-Prot protein existence level 1. [Isoform 3]: Activates the C-terminal fragment (CTF) of ERBB4 (isoform 3). From Homo sapiens (Human).
   3775..3799    -  protein_bind   attB2: mutant version of attB; recombination site for the Gateway® BP reaction BP Clonase™
   3952..4414    +  misc_feature   IRES: internal ribosome entry site (IRES) of the encephalomyocarditis virus (EMCV)
   4428..5144    +  CDS            EGFP: EGFP is a basic (constitutively fluorescent) green fluorescent protein published in 1996, derived from Aequorea victoria. It is reported to be a rapidly-maturing weak dimer with moderate acid sensitivity.
   5208..5807    +  CDS            PuroR: puromycin N-acetyltransferase; pac from Streptomyces alboniger; confers resistance to puromycin
   5850..5933    +  CDS            nef (fragment): NEF_HV1Z2 - Experimental evidence at protein level: Swiss-Prot protein existence level 1. Extracellular Nef protein targets CD4(+) T-lymphocytes for apoptosis by interacting with CXCR4 surface receptors. From Human immunodeficiency virus type 1 group M subtype D (isolate Z2/CDC-Z34) (HIV-1).
   5935..6168    +  LTR            3' LTR (ΔU3): self-inactivating 3' long terminal repeat (LTR) from HIV-1
   6240..6361    +  polyA_signal   SV40 poly(A) signal: SV40 polyadenylation signal
   6401..6536    +  rep_origin     SV40 ori: SV40 origin of replication
   6557..6575    -  promoter       T7 promoter: promoter for bacteriophage T7 RNA polymerase
   6583..6738    +  CDS            lacZα (fragment): LacZα fragment of β-galactosidase; lacZ fragment
   6743..7171    +  rep_origin     f1 ori (sequence partly withheld): f1 bacteriophage origin of replication; arrow indicates direction of (+) strand synthesis
   7224..7328    +  promoter       AmpR promoter: bla
   7329..8189    +  CDS            AmpR: β-lactamase; bla; confers resistance to ampicillin, carbenicillin, and related antibiotics
   8360..8948    +  rep_origin     ori: high-copy-number ColE1/pMB1/pBR322/pUC origin of replication
   9131..9223    +  CDS            lacI (fragment): lac repressor; lacI; The lac repressor binds to the lac operator to inhibit transcription in E. coli. This inhibition can be relieved by adding lactose or isopropyl-β-D-thiogalactopyranoside (IPTG).
   9236..9257    +  protein_bind   CAP binding site: CAP binding activates transcription in the presence of cAMP. E. coli catabolite activator protein
   9272..9302    +  promoter       lac promoter: promoter for the E. coli lac operon
   9310..9326    +  protein_bind   lac operator: The lac repressor binds to the lac operator to inhibit transcription in E. coli. This inhibition can be relieved by adding lactose or isopropyl-β-D-thiogalactopyranoside (IPTG). lac repressor encoded by lacI
   9371..9389    +  promoter       T3 promoter: promoter for bacteriophage T3 RNA polymerase
>Addgene plasmid #174170 | EFSp-GFP-YAP (5SA) | addgene full sequence | sequence record 343725 | Addgene NGS Result
TGTAGTCTTATGCAATACTCTTGTAGTCTTGCAACATGGTAACGATGAGTTAGCAACATGCCTTACAAGG
AGAGAAAAAGCACCGTGCATGCCGATTGGTGGAAGTAAGGTGGTACGATCGTGCCTTATTAGGAAGGCAA
CAGACGGGTCTGACATGGATTGGACGAACCACTGAATTGCCGCATTGCAGAGATATTGTATTTAAGTGCC
TAGCTCGATACATAAACGGGTCTCTCTGGTTAGACCAGATCTGAGCCTGGGAGCTCTCTGGCTAACTAGG
GAACCCACTGCTTAAGCCTCAATAAAGCTTGCCTTGAGTGCTTCAAGTAGTGTGTGCCCGTCTGTTGTGT
GACTCTGGTAACTAGAGATCCCTCAGACCCTTTTAGTCAGTGTGGAAAATCTCTAGCAGTGGCGCCCGAA
CAGGGACTTGAAAGCGAAAGGGAAACCAGAGGAGCTCTCTCGACGCAGGACTCGGCTTGCTGAAGCGCGC
ACGGCAAGAGGCGAGGGGCGGCGACTGGTGAGTACGCCAAAAATTTTGACTAGCGGAGGCTAGAAGGAGA
GAGATGGGTGCGAGAGCGTCAGTATTAAGCGGGGGAGAATTAGATCGCGATGGGAAAAAATTCGGTTAAG
GCCAGGGGGAAAGAAAAAATATAAATTAAAACATATAGTATGGGCAAGCAGGGAGCTAGAACGATTCGCA
GTTAATCCTGGCCTGTTAGAAACATCAGAAGGCTGTAGACAAATACTGGGACAGCTACAACCATCCCTTC
AGACAGGATCAGAAGAACTTAGATCATTATATAATACAGTAGCAACCCTCTATTGTGTGCATCAAAGGAT
AGAGATAAAAGACACCAAGGAAGCTTTAGACAAGATAGAGGAAGAGCAAAACAAAAGTAAGACCACCGCA
CAGCAAGCGGCCGCTGATCTTCAGACCTGGAGGAGGAGATATGAGGGACAATTGGAGAAGTGAATTATAT
AAATATAAAGTAGTAAAAATTGAACCATTAGGAGTAGCACCCACCAAGGCAAAGAGAAGAGTGGTGCAGA
GAGAAAAAAGAGCAGTGGGAATAGGAGCTTTGTTCCTTGGGTTCTTGGGAGCAGCAGGAAGCACTATGGG
CGCAGCGTCAATGACGCTGACGGTACAGGCCAGACAATTATTGTCTGGTATAGTGCAGCAGCAGAACAAT
TTGCTGAGGGCTATTGAGGCGCAACAGCATCTGTTGCAACTCACAGTCTGGGGCATCAAGCAGCTCCAGG
CAAGAATCCTGGCTGTGGAAAGATACCTAAAGGATCAACAGCTCCTGGGGATTTGGGGTTGCTCTGGAAA
ACTCATTTGCACCACTGCTGTGCCTTGGAATGCTAGTTGGAGTAATAAATCTCTGGAACAGATTTGGAAT
CACACGACCTGGATGGAGTGGGACAGAGAAATTAACAATTACACAAGCTTAATACACTCCTTAATTGAAG
AATCGCAAAACCAGCAAGAAAAGAATGAACAAGAATTATTGGAATTAGATAAATGGGCAAGTTTGTGGAA
TTGGTTTAACATAACAAATTGGCTGTGGTATATAAAATTATTCATAATGATAGTAGGAGGCTTGGTAGGT
TTAAGAATAGTTTTTGCTGTACTTTCTATAGTGAATAGAGTTAGGCAGGGATATTCACCATTATCGTTTC
AGACCCACCTCCCAACCCCGAGGGGACAATTCTCGACCTCGAGACAAATGGCAGTATTCATCCACAATTT
TAAAAGAAAAGGGGGGATTGGGGGGTACAGTGCAGGGGAAAGAATAGTAGACATAATAGCAACAGACATA
CAAACTAAAGAATTACAAAAACAAATTACAAAAATTCAAAATTTTCGGGTTTATTACAGGGACAGCAGAG
ATCCACTTTGGCCGCGGCTCGAGGTGGCTCCGGTGCCCGTCAGTGGGCAGAGCGCACATCGCCCACAGTC
CCCGAGAAGTTGGGGGGAGGGGTCGGCAATTGATCCGGTGCCTAGAGAAGGTGGCGCGGGGTAAACTGGG
AAAGTGATGTCGTGTACTGGCTCCGCCTTTTTCCCGAGGGTGGGGGAGAACCGTATATAAGTGCAGTAGT
CGCCGTGAACGTTCTTTTTCGCAACGGGTTTGCCGCCAGAACACAGGGACCGAATCACCGACCTCTCTCC
CCAGGGGGATCCACCGGAGCATGGACTACAAAGACCATGACGGTGATTATAAAGATCATGACATCGACTA
CAAGGATGACGATGACAAGATGGATCCCGGGCAGCAGCCGCCGCCTCAACCGGCCCCCCAGGGCCAAGGG
CAGCCGCCTTCGCAGCCCCCGCAGGGGCAGGGCCCGCCGTCCGGACCCGGGCAACCGGCACCCGCGGCGA
CCCAGGCGGCGCCGCAGGCACCCCCCGCCGGGCATCAGATCGTGCACGTCCGCGGGGACGCGGAGACCGA
CCTGGAGGCGCTCTTCAACGCCGTCATGAACCCCAAGACGGCCAACGTGCCCCAGACCGTGCCCATGAGG
CTCCGGAAGCTGCCCGACTCCTTCTTCAAGCCGCCGGAGCCCAAATCCCACTCCCGACAGGCCGCTACTG
ATGCAGGCACTGCAGGAGCCCTGACTCCACAGCATGTTCGAGCTCATGCCTCTCCAGCTTCTCTGCAGTT
GGGAGCTGTTTCTCCTGGGACACTGACCCCCACTGGAGTAGTCTCTGGCCCAGCAGCTACACCCACAGCT
CAGCATCTTCGACAGTCTGCTTTTGAGATACCTGATGATGTACCTCTGCCAGCAGGTTGGGAGATGGCAA
AGACATCTTCTGGTCAGAGATACTTCTTAAATCACATCGATCAGACAACAACATGGCAGGACCCCAGGAA
GGCCATGCTGTCCCAGATGAACGTCACAGCCCCCACCAGTCCACCAGTGCAGCAGAATATGATGAACTCG
GCTTCAGGTCCTCTTCCTGATGGATGGGAACAAGCCATGACTCAGGATGGAGAAATTTACTATATAAACC
ATAAGAACAAGACCACCTCTTGGCTAGACCCAAGGCTTGACCCTCGTTTTGCCATGAACCAGAGAATCAG
TCAGAGTGCTCCAGTGAAACAGCCACCACCCCTGGCTCCCCAGAGCCCACAGGGAGGCGTCATGGGTGGC
AGCAACTCCAACCAGCAGCAACAGATGCGACTGCAGCAACTGCAGATGGAGAAGGAGAGGCTGCGGCTGA
AACAGCAAGAACTGCTTCGGCAGGCAATGCGGAATATCAATCCCAGCACAGCAAATTCTCCAAAATGTCA
GGAGTTAGCCCTGCGTAGCCAGTTACCAACACTGGAGCAGGATGGTGGGACTCAAAATCCAGTGTCTTCT
CCCGGGATGTCTCAGGAATTGAGAACAATGACGACCAATAGCTCAGATCCTTTCCTTAACAGTGGCACCT
ATCACTCTCGAGATGAGGCTACAGACAGTGGACTAAGCATGAGCAGCTACAGTGTCCCTCGAACCCCAGA
TGACTTCCTGAACAGTGTGGATGAGATGGATACAGGTGATACTATCAACCAAAGCACCCTGCCCTCACAG
CAGAACCGTTTCCCAGACTACCTTGAAGCCATTCCTGGGACAAATGTGGACCTTGGAACACTGGAAGGAG
ATGGAATGAACATAGAAGGAGAGGAGCTGATGCCAAGTCTGCAGGAAGCTTTGAGTTCTGACATCCTTAA
TGACATGGAGTCTGTTTTGGCTGCCACCAAGCTAGATAAAGAAAGCTTTCTTACATGGTTATAGACCCAG
CTTTCTTGTACAAAGTGGTGATCTAGCTAAAACGCGGCCTCGAATCGAATTCCGCCCCCCCCCCTCTCCC
TCCCCCCCCCCTAACGTTACTGGCCGAAGCCGCTTGGAATAAGGCCGGTGTGCGTTTGTCTATATGTTAT
TTTCCACCATATTGCCGTCTTTTGGCAATGTGAGGGCCCGGAAACCTGGCCCTGTCTTCTTGACGAGCAT
TCCTAGGGGTCTTTCCCCTCTCGCCAAAGGAATGCAAGGTCTGTTGAATGTCGTGAAGGAAGCAGTTCCT
CTGGAAGCTTCTTGAAGACAAACAACGTCTGTAGCGACCCTTTGCAGGCAGCGGAACCCCCCACCTGGCG
ACAGGTGCCTCTGCGGCCAAAAGCCACGTGTATAAGATACACCTGCAAAGGCGGCACAACCCCAGTGCCA
CGTTGTGAGTTGGATAGTTGTGGAAAGAGTCAAATGGCTCTCCTCAAGCGTATTCAACAAGGGGCTGAAG
GATGCCCAGAAGGTACCCCATTGTATGGGATCTGATCTGGGGCCTCGGTGCACATGCTTTACATGTGTTT
AGTCGAGGTTAAAAAAACGTCTAGGCCCCCCGAACCACGGGGACGTGGTTTTCCTTTGAAAAACACGATG
ATAATATGGCCACAACCATGGTGAGCAAGGGCGAGGAGCTGTTCACCGGGGTGGTGCCCATCCTGGTCGA
GCTGGACGGCGACGTAAACGGCCACAAGTTCAGCGTGTCCGGCGAGGGCGAGGGCGATGCCACCTACGGC
AAGCTGACCCTGAAGTTCATCTGCACCACCGGCAAGCTGCCCGTGCCCTGGCCCACCCTCGTGACCACCC
TGACCTACGGCGTGCAGTGCTTCAGCCGCTACCCCGACCACATGAAGCAGCACGACTTCTTCAAGTCCGC
CATGCCCGAAGGCTACGTCCAGGAGCGCACCATCTTCTTCAAGGACGACGGCAACTACAAGACCCGCGCC
GAGGTGAAGTTCGAGGGCGACACCCTGGTGAACCGCATCGAGCTGAAGGGCATCGACTTCAAGGAGGACG
GCAACATCCTGGGGCACAAGCTGGAGTACAACTACAACAGCCACAACGTCTATATCATGGCCGACAAGCA
GAAGAACGGCATCAAGGTGAACTTCAAGATCCGCCACAACATCGAGGACGGCAGCGTGCAGCTCGCCGAC
CACTACCAGCAGAACACCCCCATCGGCGACGGCCCCGTGCTGCTGCCCGACAACCACTACCTGAGCACCC
AGTCCGCCCTGAGCAAAGACCCCAACGAGAAGCGCGATCACATGGTCCTGCTGGAGTTCGTGACCGCCGC
CGGGATCACTCTCGGCATGGACGAGCTGTACAAGGGCAGCGGAGAGGGCAGAGGAAGTCTGCTAACATGC
GGTGACGTCGAGGAGAATCCTGGACCCATGACCGAGTACAAGCCCACGGTGCGCCTCGCCACCCGCGACG
ACGTCCCCAGGGCCGTACGCACCCTCGCCGCCGCGTTCGCCGACTACCCCGCCACGCGCCACACCGTCGA
TCCGGACCGCCACATCGAGCGGGTCACCGAGCTGCAAGAACTCTTCCTCACGCGCGTCGGGCTCGACATC
GGCAAGGTGTGGGTCGCGGACGACGGCGCCGCGGTGGCGGTCTGGACCACGCCGGAGAGCGTCGAAGCGG
GGGCGGTGTTCGCCGAGATCGGCCCGCGCATGGCCGAGTTGAGCGGTTCCCGGCTGGCCGCGCAGCAACA
GATGGAAGGCCTCCTGGCGCCGCACCGGCCCAAGGAGCCCGCGTGGTTCCTGGCCACCGTCGGCGTCTCG
CCCGACCACCAGGGCAAGGGTCTGGGCAGCGCCGTCGTGCTCCCCGGAGTGGAGGCGGCCGAGCGCGCCG
GGGTGCCCGCCTTCCTGGAGACCTCCGCGCCCCGCAACCTCCCCTTCTACGAGCGGCTCGGCTTCACCGT
CACCGCCGACGTCGAGGTGCCCGAAGGACCGCGCACCTGGTGCATGACCCGCAAGCCCGGTGCCTGACGC
CCGCCCCACGACCCGCAGCGCCCGACCGAAAGGAGCGCACGACCCCATGCATCGGTACCTTTAAGACCAA
TGACTTACAAGGCAGCTGTAGATCTTAGCCACTTTTTAAAAGAAAAGGGGGGACTGGAAGGGCTAATTCA
CTCCCAACGAAGACAAGATCTGCTTTTTGCTTGTACTGGGTCTCTCTGGTTAGACCAGATCTGAGCCTGG
GAGCTCTCTGGCTAACTAGGGAACCCACTGCTTAAGCCTCAATAAAGCTTGCCTTGAGTGCTTCAAGTAG
TGTGTGCCCGTCTGTTGTGTGACTCTGGTAACTAGAGATCCCTCAGACCCTTTTAGTCAGTGTGGAAAAT
CTCTAGCAGTAGTAGTTCATGTCATCTTATTATTCAGTATTTATAACTTGCAAAGAAATGAATATCAGAG
AGTGAGAGGAACTTGTTTATTGCAGCTTATAATGGTTACAAATAAAGCAATAGCATCACAAATTTCACAA
ATAAAGCATTTTTTTCACTGCATTCTAGTTGTGGTTTGTCCAAACTCATCAATGTATCTTATCATGTCTG
GCTCTAGCTATCCCGCCCCTAACTCCGCCCATCCCGCCCCTAACTCCGCCCAGTTCCGCCCATTCTCCGC
CCCATGGCTGACTAATTTTTTTTATTTATGCAGAGGCCGAGGCCGCCTCGGCCTCTGAGCTATTCCAGAA
GTAGTGAGGAGGCTTTTTTGGAGGCCTAGGGACGTACCCAATTCGCCCTATAGTGAGTCGTATTACGCGC
GCTCACTGGCCGTCGTTTTACAACGTCGTGACTGGGAAAACCCTGGCGTTACCCAACTTAATCGCCTTGC
AGCACATCCCCCTTTCGCCAGCTGGCGTAATAGCGAAGAGGCCCGCACCGATCGCCCTTCCCAACAGTTG
CGCAGCCTGAATGGCGAATGGG
[124 nt withheld, positions 6743-6866]
C
[91 nt withheld, positions 6868-6958]
A
[49 nt withheld, positions 6960-7008]
CCTTTGACGTTGGAGTCCACGTTCTTT
[37 nt withheld, positions 7036-7072]
ACCCTATCTCGGTCTATTCTTTTGATTTATAAGGGATTTTGCCGATTTCGGCCTATTGGTTAAAAAATGA
GCTGATTTAACAAAAATTTAACGCGAATTTTAACAAAATATTAACGCTTACAATTTAGGTGGCACTTTTC
GGGGAAATGTGCGCGGAACCCCTATTTGTTTATTTTTCTAAATACATTCAAATATGTATCCGCTCATGAG
ACAATAACCCTGATAAATGCTTCAATAATATTGAAAAAGGAAGAGTATGAGTATTCAACATTTCCGTGTC
GCCCTTATTCCCTTTTTTGCGGCATTTTGCCTTCCTGTTTTTGCTCACCCAGAAACGCTGGTGAAAGTAA
AAGATGCTGAAGATCAGTTGGGTGCACGAGTGGGTTACATCGAACTGGATCTCAACAGCGGTAAGATCCT
TGAGAGTTTTCGCCCCGAAGAACGTTTTCCAATGATGAGCACTTTTAAAGTTCTGCTATGTGGCGCGGTA
TTATCCCGTATTGACGCCGGGCAAGAGCAACTCGGTCGCCGCATACACTATTCTCAGAATGACTTGGTTG
AGTACTCACCAGTCACAGAAAAGCATCTTACGGATGGCATGACAGTAAGAGAATTATGCAGTGCTGCCAT
AACCATGAGTGATAACACTGCGGCCAACTTACTTCTGACAACGATCGGAGGACCGAAGGAGCTAACCGCT
TTTTTGCACAACATGGGGGATCATGTAACTCGCCTTGATCGTTGGGAACCGGAGCTGAATGAAGCCATAC
CAAACGACGAGCGTGACACCACGATGCCTGTAGCAATGGCAACAACGTTGCGCAAACTATTAACTGGCGA
ACTACTTACTCTAGCTTCCCGGCAACAATTAATAGACTGGATGGAGGCGGATAAAGTTGCAGGACCACTT
CTGCGCTCGGCCCTTCCGGCTGGCTGGTTTATTGCTGATAAATCTGGAGCCGGTGAGCGTGGGTCTCGCG
GTATCATTGCAGCACTGGGGCCAGATGGTAAGCCCTCCCGTATCGTAGTTATCTACACGACGGGGAGTCA
GGCAACTATGGATGAACGAAATAGACAGATCGCTGAGATAGGTGCCTCACTGATTAAGCATTGGTAACTG
TCAGACCAAGTTTACTCATATATACTTTAGATTGATTTAAAACTTCATTTTTAATTTAAAAGGATCTAGG
TGAAGATCCTTTTTGATAATCTCATGACCAAAATCCCTTAACGTGAGTTTTCGTTCCACTGAGCGTCAGA
CCCCGTAGAAAAGATCAAAGGATCTTCTTGAGATCCTTTTTTTCTGCGCGTAATCTGCTGCTTGCAAACA
AAAAAACCACCGCTACCAGCGGTGGTTTGTTTGCCGGATCAAGAGCTACCAACTCTTTTTCCGAAGGTAA
CTGGCTTCAGCAGAGCGCAGATACCAAATACTGTTCTTCTAGTGTAGCCGTAGTTAGGCCACCACTTCAA
GAACTCTGTAGCACCGCCTACATACCTCGCTCTGCTAATCCTGTTACCAGTGGCTGCTGCCAGTGGCGAT
AAGTCGTGTCTTACCGGGTTGGACTCAAGACGATAGTTACCGGATAAGGCGCAGCGGTCGGGCTGAACGG
GGGGTTCGTGCACACAGCCCAGCTTGGAGCGAACGACCTACACCGAACTGAGATACCTACAGCGTGAGCT
ATGAGAAAGCGCCACGCTTCCCGAAGGGAGAAAGGCGGACAGGTATCCGGTAAGCGGCAGGGTCGGAACA
GGAGAGCGCACGAGGGAGCTTCCAGGGGGAAACGCCTGGTATCTTTATAGTCCTGTCGGGTTTCGCCACC
TCTGACTTGAGCGTCGATTTTTGTGATGCTCGTCAGGGGGGCGGAGCCTATGGAAAAACGCCAGCAACGC
GGCCTTTTTACGGTTCCTGGCCTTTTGCTGGCCTTTTGCTCACATGTTCTTTCCTGCGTTATCCCCTGAT
TCTGTGGATAACCGTATTACCGCCTTTGAGTGAGCTGATACCGCTCGCCGCAGCCGAACGACCGAGCGCA
GCGAGTCAGTGAGCGAGGAAGCGGAAGAGCGCCCAATACGCAAACCGCCTCTCCCCGCGCGTTGGCCGAT
TCATTAATGCAGCTGGCACGACAGGTTTCCCGACTGGAAAGCGGGCAGTGAGCGCAACGCAATTAATGTG
AGTTAGCTCACTCATTAGGCACCCCAGGCTTTACACTTTATGCTTCCGGCTCGTATGTTGTGTGGAATTG
TGAGCGGATAACAATTTCACACAGGAAACAGCTATGACCATGATTACGCCAAGCGCGCAATTAACCCTCA
CTAAAGGGAACAAAAGCTGGAGCTGCAAGCTTAA
